Addgene plasmid #125031: pKmK.I2L
Purpose: Storage plasmid for K.marxianus left homology arm; type 1 part
Depositing lab: John Morrissey. Depositing organization: University College Cork. Publication: Biological Parts for Kluyveromyces marxianus Synthetic Biology. Rajkumar AS, Varela JA, Juergens H, Daran JG, Morrissey JP. Front Bioeng Biotechnol. 2019 May 7;7:97. doi: 10.3389/fbioe.2019.00097. eCollection 2019. PubMed 31134195.
Backbone
  Vector backbone: YTK001
  Backbone manufacturer: Dueber lab, UC Berkeley
  Backbone size w/o insert (bp): 1667
  Vector type: Yeast Expression, Synthetic Biology
Growth in bacteria
  Bacterial resistance: Chloramphenicol, 25 μg/mL
  Growth temperature: 37°C
  Growth strain: DH5alpha
  Copy number: High Copy
Gene/Insert
  Gene/Insert name: Left homology arm for targeting integration to chromosome V: 23743..21744
  Insert size (bp): 1029
  Cloning method: Gibson Cloning
  Sequencing primers: 5′ tttgctggccttttgctc; 3′ catctggatttgttcagaacg
Terms and licenses: Academic/Nonprofit Terms; Industry Terms: Not Available to Industry
Depositor comments: Meant for the construction of integrative vectors (single- or multi-gene). Contains the appropriate YTK-compatible Golden Gate overhangs for a type 1 part. The necessary internal BsmBI sites to use this as a connector for multi-gene assembly have been added by PCR. Please note that the minor differences between the Addgene NGS results and depositor's annotated sequence do not affect the plasmid function.
How to cite: pKmK.I2L was a gift from John Morrissey (Addgene plasmid # 125031 ; http://n2t.net/addgene:125031 ; RRID:Addgene_125031)
