[The description below was written by a language model from this plasmid's Addgene catalogue record and pLannotate feature annotations shown in this document.]
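Description:
pKmK.I2L is a small part-storage plasmid from a Kluyveromyces marxianus synthetic biology toolkit, built on the YTK001 entry vector of the yeast modular cloning (YTK) Golden Gate system. It is not itself a yeast expression or replication vector. The sequenced record of about 2.7 kb carries only bacterial maintenance functions: a high-copy ColE1/pUC-type origin and a chloramphenicol acetyltransferase gene driven by its native cat promoter and followed by the lambda t0 terminator. No yeast origin, centromere or yeast selection marker is annotated. This fits its role as an E. coli-propagated holder for a single DNA part.

The payload is an insert of roughly 1 kb, introduced by Gibson cloning, that corresponds to a left homology arm for targeting integration to a locus on K. marxianus chromosome V. The automated feature table does not annotate this region, so it appears as unannotated sequence alongside the backbone elements. According to the depositor, the arm is flanked by the YTK-compatible Golden Gate overhangs that define a type 1 part. It therefore occupies the first position in a hierarchical assembly, where a connector would normally sit. Internal BsmBI sites were added by PCR so that the arm can also act as a connector in multi-gene assemblies.

The plasmid is intended for building single- or multi-gene integrative vectors, presumably alongside a matching right-arm part, so that assembled cassettes insert into the chromosome by homologous recombination. The depositor notes minor differences between the sequencing result and their annotated sequence that do not affect function.
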