Features (pLannotate 1.2.2; 4 found; start..end, strand, type, name):
   1073..1107    -  terminator     lambda t0 terminator: minimal transcription terminator from phage lambda (Scholtissek and Grosse, 1987)
   1181..1837    -  CDS            cat: CAT_ECOLX - Experimental evidence at protein level: Swiss-Prot protein existence level 1. This enzyme is an effector of chloramphenicol resistance in bacteria. From Escherichia coli. This protein is used as a marker in many commonly used cloning vectors, such as pACYC184.
   1838..1935    -  promoter       cat promoter: promoter of the E. coli cat gene encoding chloramphenicol acetyltransferase
   2019..2607    +  rep_origin     ori: high-copy-number ColE1/pMB1/pBR322/pUC origin of replication
>Addgene plasmid #125031 | pKmK.I2L | addgene full sequence | sequence record 244836 | Addgene NGS Result
TCGGTCTCACCCTTTCAGGCGCGCCACCGAATATTAAATAATCTTTTTTTATTTCTTATGTACGCCTGCT
TTGTATGATACAAAATCATCGTATCGTATTCGGCTTCATGTTATCCGTCGAATTTAGATTACCTTGGCTA
AGGGGCCAAGGTGGATGATTCGTATGAGTATCACAATTTACAAATTACAAGTTTTGCAAAGAGTATGTAA
ACTGTAAAAAAGAAAACATTGACAAATATACCTGAAAAGAGTCCATTTTCTACATTTGAGAAAAAAAGGA
ATAAAGTGATTCTCCTCATCGCTCATAAAAAAATACTATTCATGAGCAAAATTGAGAAAAATGGCAATCA
CATTCAATACTAGTTAGATAGCCATATCTAAACTGCTGTACGTGGTTTAATACTAGCACCAACATCATTT
GAATAATGGCGAAGAAACCAATTTCGAAACATTCCCGTGCGGCAAGAAGATCAGAAGCAGCCGAACCGGA
GGCTAAGGCTTTAGAGACTTTACCCAGAGCTGAAAAGACAGATTTTGCAGCAACATTAATCAGAACTGCT
AACAAAAACGAAGCTTTGCTCGAAGCGAAGATCCAAAAGCGTGGACAAAAAAATAAGAAGAAAAACGCGG
GAAGAGTGAGTAAGCAACTTATAGATGACAGTTCTTTAACAAGTAGGAAAGCTATTCGTGCCTTAAATAT
TACCAGTAGGCTCGATGGTAAGAGGGAGAAAGCCATTCATAGAGCTAAATATGTGCAGTCAGCTCGTAAA
GCTGGATGGGATACTACAAACCAAAGCATTAGGAAAGAATTATCGACACTACAAAACGCAGCAAATACGG
TCAGCGATTCCGTTAACAAAAGCACGGACAAGGAAGGGTCTGCGAATACTGAAGATGCGATGATAGAAGA
CGATCAAGATCACATTGAAATTTACGACAGTGCTAAAAGCCAGAAGGTACAAGAAAAAGCAGTATCAACC
ACTTTTACGGCATCAAACGTATTTACGTCATTAGAGGATGAGATGAATTCGCATCTAGACTGATGAGACG
AACGTGAGACCTGCATAGACCAATAAAAAACGCCCGGCGGCAACCGAGCGTTCTGAACAAATCCAGATGG
AGTTCTGAGGTCATTACTGGATCTATCAACAGGAGTCCAAGCGAGCTCGATATCAAATTACGCCCCGCCC
TGCCACTCATCGCAGTACTGTTGTAATTCATTAAGCATTCTGCCGACATGGAAGCCATCACAAACGGCAT
GATGAACCTGAATCGCCAGCGGCATCAGCACCTTGTCGCCTTGCGTATAATATTTGCCCATGGTGAAAAC
GGGGGCGAAGAAGTTGTCCATATTGGCCACGTTTAAATCAAAACTGGTGAAACTCACCCAGGGATTGGCT
GAAACGAAAAACATATTCTCAATAAACCCTTTAGGGAAATAGGCCAGGTTTTCACCGTAACACGCCACAT
CTTGCGAATATATGTGTAGAAACTGCCGGAAATCGTCGTGGTATTCACTCCAGAGCGATGAAAACGTTTC
AGTTTGCTCATGGAAAACGGTGTAACAAGGGTGAACACTATCCCATATCACCAGCTCACCGTCTTTCATT
GCCATACGAAATTCCGGATGAGCATTCATCAGGCGGGCAAGAATGTGAATAAAGGCCGGATAAAACTTGT
GCTTATTTTTCTTTACGGTCTTTAAAAAGGCCGTAATATCCAGCTGAACGGTCTGGTTATAGGTACATTG
AGCAACTGACTGAAATGCCTCAAAATGTTCTTTACGATGCCATTGGGATATATCAACGGTGGTATATCCA
GTGATTTTTTTCTCCATTTTAGCTTCCTTAGCTCCTGAAAATCTCGATAACTCAAAAAATACGCCCGGTA
GTGATCTTATTTCATTATGGTGAAAGTTGGAACCTCTTACGTGCCCGATCAATCATGACCAAAATCCCTT
AACGTGAGTTTTCGTTCCACTGAGCGTCAGACCCCGTAGAAAAGATCAAAGGATCTTCTTGAGATCCTTT
TTTTCTGCGCGTAATCTGCTGCTTGCAAACAAAAAAACCACCGCTACCAGCGGTGGTTTGTTTGCCGGAT
CAAGAGCTACCAACTCTTTTTCCGAAGGTAACTGGCTTCAGCAGAGCGCAGATACCAAATACTGTTCTTC
TAGTGTAGCCGTAGTTAGGCCACCACTTCAAGAACTCTGTAGCACCGCCTACATACCTCGCTCTGCTAAT
CCTGTTACCAGTGGCTGCTGCCAGTGGCGATAAGTCGTGTCTTACCGGGTTGGACTCAAGACGATAGTTA
CCGGATAAGGCGCAGCGGTCGGGCTGAACGGGGGGTTCGTGCACACAGCCCAGCTTGGAGCGAACGACCT
ACACCGAACTGAGATACCTACAGCGTGAGCTATGAGAAAGCGCCACGCTTCCCGAAGGGAGAAAGGCGGA
CAGGTATCCGGTAAGCGGCAGGGTCGGAACAGGAGAGCGCACGAGGGAGCTTCCAGGGGGAAACGCCTGG
TATCTTTATAGTCCTGTCGGGTTTCGCCACCTCTGACTTGAGCGTCGATTTTTGTGATGCTCGTCAGGGG
GGCGGAGCCTATGGAAAAACGCCAGCAACGCGGCCTTTTTACGGTTCCTGGCCTTTTGCTGGCCTTTTGC
TCACATGTTCTTTCCTGCGTTATCCCCTGATTCTGTGGATAACCGTAGCA
